>Addgene plasmid #48470 | pFUSB4_CGCG | depositor full sequence | sequence record 70170 | Full Sequence
ATGTTTTCCCAGTCACGACGTTGTAAAACGACGGCCAGTCTTAAGCGTCTCATGGCCTGACCCCGGACCA
AGTGGTGGCCTATCGCCAGCCACGATGGCGGCAAGCAAGCGCTCGAAACGGTGCAGCGGCTGTTGCCGGT
GCTGTGCCAGGACCATGGCCTGACCCCGGACCAAGTGGTGGCTATCGCCAGCAACAATGGCGGCAAGCAA
GCGCTCGAAACGGTGCAGCGGCTGTTGCCGGTGCTGTGCCAGGACCATGGCCTGACTCCGGACCAAGTGG
TGGCTATCGCCAGCCACGATGGCGGCAAGCAAGCGCTCGAAACGGTGCAGCGGCTGTTGCCGGTGCTGTG
CCAGGACCATGGCCTGACCCCGGACCAAGTGGTGGCTATCGCCAGCAACAATGGCGGCAAGCAAGCGCTC
GAAACGGTGCAGCGGCTGTTGCCGGTGCTGTGCCAGGACCATGGCCTGACCCCGGACCAAGTGGTGGCTA
TCGAGACGTCTAGACCAGCCAGGACAGAAATGCCTCGACTTCGCTGCTACCCAAGGTTGCCGGGTGACGC
ACACCGTGGAAACGGATGAAGGCACGAACCCAGTGGACATAAGCCTGTTCGGTTCGTAAGCTGTAATGCA
AGTAGCGTATGCGCTCACGCAACTGGTCCAGAACCTTGACCGAACGCAGCGGTGGTAACGGCGCAGTGGC
GGTTTTCATGGCTTGTTATGACTGTTTTTTTGGGGTACAGTCTATGCCTCGGGCATCCAAGCAGCAAGCG
CGTTACGCCGTGGGTCGATGTTTGATGTTATGGAGCAGCAACGATGTTACGCAGCAGGGCAGTCGCCCTA
AAACAAAGTTAAACATTATGAGGGAAGCGGTGATCGCCGAAGTATCGACTCAACTATCAGAGGTAGTTGG
CGTCATCGAGCGCCATCTCGAACCGACGTTGCTGGCCGTACATTTGTACGGCTCCGCAGTGGATGGCGGC
CTGAAGCCACACAGTGATATTGATTTGCTGGTTACGGTGACCGTAAGGCTTGATGAAACAACGCGGCGAG
CTTTGATCAACGACCTTTTGGAAACTTCGGCTTCCCCTGGAGAGAGCGAGATTCTCCGCGCTGTAGAAGT
CACCATTGTTGTGCACGACGACATCATTCCGTGGCGTTATCCAGCTAAGCGCGAACTGCAATTTGGAGAA
TGGCAGCGCAATGACATTCTTGCAGGTATCTTCGAGCCAGCCACGATCGACATTGATCTGGCTATCTTGC
TGACAAAAGCAAGAGAACATAGCGTTGCCTTGGTAGGTCCAGCGGCGGAGGAACTCTTTGATCCGGTTCC
TGAACAGGATCTATTTGAGGCGCTAAATGAAACCTTAACGCTATGGAACTCGCCGCCCGACTGGGCTGGC
GATGAGCGAAATGTAGTGCTTACGTTGTCCCGCATTTGGTACAGCGCAGTAACCGGCAAAATCGCGCCGA
AGGATGTCGCTGCCGACTGGGCAATGGAGCGCCTGCCGGCCCAGTATCAGCCCGTCATACTTGAAGCTAG
ACAGGCTTATCTTGGACAAGAAGAAGATCGCTTGGCCTCGCGCGCAGATCAGTTGGAAGAATTTGTCCAC
TACGTGAAAGGCGAGATCACCAAGGTAGTCGGCAAATAACCCTCGAGCCACCCATGACCAAAATCCCTTA
ACGTGAGTTACGCGTCGTTCCACTGAGCGTCAGACCCCGTAGAAAAGATCAAAGGATCTTCTTGAGATCC
TTTTTTTCTGCGCGTAATCTGCTGCTTGCAAACAAAAAAACCACCGCTACCAGCGGTGGTTTGTTTGCCG
GATCAAGAGCTACCAACTCTTTTTCCGAAGGTAACTGGCTTCAGCAGAGCGCAGATACCAAATACTGTCC
TTCTAGTGTAGCCGTAGTTAGGCCACCACTTCAAGAACTCTGTAGCACCGCCTACATACCTCGCTCTGCT
AATCCTGTTACCAGTGGCTGCTGCCAGTGGCGATAAGTCGTGTCTTACCGGGTTGGACTCAAGACGATAG
TTACCGGATAAGGCGCAGCGGTCGGGCTGAACGGGGGGTTCGTGCACACAGCCCAGCTTGGAGCGAACGA
CCTACACCGAACTGAGATACCTACAGCGTGAGCATTGAGAAAGCGCCACGCTTCCCGAAGGGAGAAAGGC
GGACAGGTATCCGGTAAGCGGCAGGGTCGGAACAGGAGAGCGCACGAGGGAGCTTCCAGGGGGAAACGCC
TGGTATCTTTATAGTCCTGTCGGGTTTCGCCACCTCTGACTTGAGCGTCGATTTTTGTGATGCTCGTCAG
GGGGGCGGAGCCTATGGAAAAACGCCAGCAACGCGGCCTTTTTACGGTTCCTGGCCTTTTGCTGGCCTTT
TGCTCACATGTTCTTTCCTGCGTTATCCCCTGATTCTGTGGATAACCGTATTACCGCCTTTGAGTGAGCT
GATACCGCTCGCCGCAGCCGAACGACCGAGCGCAGCGAGTCAGTGAGCGAGGAAGCGGAAGAGCGCCCAA
TACGCAAACCGCCTCTCCCCGCGCGTTGGCCGATTCATTAATGCAGCTGGCACGACAGGTTTCCCGACTG
GAAAGCGGGCAGTGAGCGCAACGCAATTAATACGCGTACCGCTAGCCAGGAAGAGTTTGTAGAAACGCAA
AAAGGCCATCCGTCAGGATGGCCTTCTGCTTAGTTTGATGCCTGGCAGTTTATGGCGGGCGTCCTGCCCG
CCACCCTCCGGGCCGTTGCTTCACAACGTTCAAATCCGCTCCCGGCGGATTTGTCCTACTCAGGAGAGCG
TTCACCGACAAACAACAGATAAAACGAAAGGCCCAGTCTTCCGACTGAGCCTTTCGTTTTATTTGATGCC
TGGCAGTTCCCTACTCTCGCGTTAACGCTAGCATGG
Features (pLannotate 1.2.2; 8 found; start..end, strand, type, name):
      3..39      -  CDS            lacZα (fragment): LacZα fragment of β-galactosidase; lacZ fragment
    596..619     +  promoter       Pc promoter (fragment): intI1 (promoter lies within the coding sequence); class 1 integron promoter
    795..851     +  CDS            GmR (fragment): gentamycin acetyltransferase; aacC1; confers resistance to gentamycin
    858..1649    +  CDS            SmR: aminoglycoside adenylyltransferase (Murphy, 1985); aadA; confers resistance to spectinomycin and streptomycin
   1742..2330    +  rep_origin     ori: high-copy-number ColE1/pMB1/pBR322/pUC origin of replication
   2513..2605    +  CDS            lacI (fragment): lac repressor; lacI; The lac repressor binds to the lac operator to inhibit transcription in E. coli. This inhibition can be relieved by adding lactose or isopropyl-β-D-thiogalactopyranoside (IPTG).
   2660..2687    -  terminator     rrnB T2 terminator: transcription terminator T2 from the E. coli rrnB gene
   2819..2862    +  terminator     rrnB T1 terminator: Escherichia coli rrnB; transcription terminator T1 from the E. coli rrnB gene
