[The description below was written by a language model from this plasmid's Addgene catalogue record and pLannotate feature annotations shown in this document.]
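Description:
pFUSB4_CGCG is a small (about 2.9 kb) bacterial intermediate plasmid for TALEN assembly, built on the pFUS_B4 array vector from the Golden Gate TALEN system. It carries a pre-assembled synthetic block of four TAL effector repeats whose repeat-variable diresidues are HD NN HD NN. Under the standard RVD code this corresponds to the DNA target C-G-C-G, as the plasmid name indicates. The depositor notes that the array was made by Golden Gate cloning. Although the catalogue lists the vector type as mammalian expression/TALEN, the annotated features include no eukaryotic promoter, polyadenylation signal or nuclease domain. The plasmid is therefore best understood as a module donor rather than an expression construct in its own right.

The plasmid replicates in E. coli from a high-copy ColE1/pUC-type origin. Selection is with spectinomycin through the aadA (SmR) aminoglycoside adenylyltransferase gene, which sits downstream of a fragment of the class 1 integron Pc promoter and a remnant of a gentamicin resistance gene. The other annotations are a short lacZα fragment, a lacI fragment and the rrnB T1 and T2 terminators. The lacZα fragment is probably what remains of a screening cassette displaced when the repeats were inserted, though the record does not say so. The automated feature table does not annotate the TAL repeat array itself, which presumably lies in the unannotated region of the sequence.

The associated publication describes a simplified 15-RVD GoldyTALEN design for in vivo genome engineering. In that context, a pre-made four-repeat module like this one would be combined with other repeat arrays in a second Golden Gate step. That step builds full-length TALENs in a final expression backbone and reduces the amount of assembly needed for each new target.
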