Addgene plasmid #48470: pFUSB4_CGCG
Depositing lab: Stephen Ekker. Depositing organization: Mayo Foundation for Medical Education and Research. Publication: High Efficiency In Vivo Genome Engineering with a Simplified 15-RVD GoldyTALEN Design. Ma AC, Lee HB, Clark KJ, Ekker SC. PLoS One. 2013 May 29;8(5):e65259. doi: 10.1371/journal.pone.0065259. Print 2013. PubMed 23734242.
Backbone
  Vector backbone: pFUS_B4
  Vector type: Mammalian Expression, TALEN
Growth in bacteria
  Bacterial resistance: Spectinomycin, 50 μg/mL
  Growth temperature: 37°C
  Growth strain: Top10
  Copy number: Unknown
Gene/Insert
  Gene/Insert name: RVD sequence: HD NN HD NN
  Species: Synthetic
  Cloning method: Unknown
  Sequencing primers: 5′ ttgatgcctggcagttccct; 3′ cgaaccgaacaggcttatgt
Terms and licenses: Academic/Nonprofit Terms; Industry Terms: Not Available to Industry
Depositor comments: Plasmid was created using Golden Gate cloning.
How to cite: pFUSB4_CGCG was a gift from Stephen Ekker (Addgene plasmid # 48470 ; http://n2t.net/addgene:48470 ; RRID:Addgene_48470)
