>Addgene plasmid #48470 | pFUSB4_CGCG | addgene partial sequence | sequence record 70950 | pCR8_F1 5'-ttgatgcctggcagttccct-3'
GTCACGACGTTGTAAAACGACGGCCAGTCTTAAGCGTCTCATGGCCTGACCCCGGACCAAGTGGTGGCTA
TCGCCAGCCACGATGGCGGCAAGCAAGCGCTCGAAACGGTGCAGCGGCTGTTGCCGGTGCTGTGCCAGGA
CCATGGCCTGACCCCGGACCAAGTGGTGGCTATCGCCAGCAACAATGGCGGCAAGCAAGCGCTCGAAACG
GTGCAGCGGCTGTTGCCGGTGCTGTGCCAGGACCATGGCCTGACTCCGGACCAAGTGGTGGCTATCGCCA
GCCACGATGGCGGCAAGCAAGCGCTCGAAACGGTGCAGCGGCTGTTGCCGGTGCTGTGCCAGGACCATGG
CCTGACCCCGGACCAAGTGGTGGCTATCGCCAGCAACAATGGCGGCAAGCAAGCGCTCGAAACGGTGCAG
CGGCTGTTGCCGGTGCTGTGCCAGGACCATGGCCTGACCCCGGACCAAGTGGTGGCTATCGAGACGTCTA
GACCAGCCAGGACAGAAATGCCTCGACTTCGCTGCTACCCAAGGTTGCCGGGTGACGCACACCGTGGAAA
CGGATGAAGGCACGAACCCAGTGGACATAAGCCTGTTCGGTTCGTAAGCTGTAATGCAAGTAGCGTATGC
GCTCACGCAACTGGTCCAGAACCTTGACCGAACGCAGCGGTGGTAACGGCGCAGTGGCGGTTTTCATGGC
TTGTTATGACTGTTTTTTTGGGGTACAGTCTATGCCTCGGGCATCCAAGCAGCAAGCGCGTTACGCCGTG
GGTCGATGTTTGATGTTATGGAGCAGCAACGATGTTACGCAGCAGGGCAGTCGCCCTAAAACAAAGTTAA
ACATTATGAGGGAAGCGGTGATCGCCGAAGTATCGACTCAACTATCAGAGGTAGTTGGCGTCATCGAGCG
CCATCTCGAACCGACGTTGCTGGCCGTACATTTGTA
